Addgene plasmid #214499: AiP1438 - pAAV-AiE2167m-minBG-SYFP2-WPRE-BGHpA
Purpose: AiE2167m is an enhancer sequence, designed to drive AAV-mediated transgene expression in specific populations of brain cells
Depositing lab: Allen Institute for Brain Science & Bosiljka Tasic. Depositing organization: Allen Institute. Publication: A suite of enhancer AAVs and transgenic mouse lines for genetic access to cortical cell types. Ben-Simon Y, Hooper M, Narayan S, Daigle TL, Dwivedi D, Way SW, Oster A, Stafford DA, Mich JK, Taormina MJ, Martinez RA, Opitz-Araya X, Roth JR, Alexander JR, Allen S, Amster A, Arbuckle J, Ayala A, Baker PM, Bakken TE, Barcelli T, Barta S, Bendrick J, Bertagnolli D, Bielstein C, Bishwakarma P, Bowlus J, Boyer G, Brouner K, Casian B, Casper T, Chakka AB, Chakrabarty R, Chance RK, Chavan S, Clark M, Colbert K, Collman F, Daniel S, Departee M, DiValentin P, Donadio N, Dotson N, Egdorf T, Fliss T, Gabitto M, Garcia J, Gary A, Gasperini M, Gloe J, Goldy J, Gore BB, Graybuck L, Greisman N, Haeseleer F, Halterman C, Haradon Z, Hastings SD, Helback O, Ho W, Hockemeyer D, Huang C, Huff S, Hunker A, Johansen N, Jones D, Juneau Z, Kalmbach B, Kannan M, Khem S, Kussick E, Kutsal R, Larsen R, Lee C, Lee AY, Leibly M, Lenz GH, Li S, Liang E, Lusk N, Madigan Z, Malloy J, Malone J, McCue R, Melchor J, Mollenkopf T, Moosman S, Morin E, Newman D, Ng L, Ngo K, Omstead V, Otto S, Oyama A, Pena N, Pham T, Phillips E, Pom CA, Potekhina L, Ransford S, Ray PL, Rette D, Reynoldson C, Rimorin C, Rocha D, Ruiz A, Sanchez REA, Sawyer L, Sedeno-Cortes A, Sevigny JP, Shapovalova N, Shepard N, Shulga L, Sigler AR, Siverts L, Soliman S, Somasundaram S, Staats B, Stewart K, Szelenyi E, Tieu M, Trader C, Tran A, van Velthoven CTJ, Walker M, Wang Y, Weed N, Wirthlin M, Wood T, Wynalda B, Yao Z, Zhou T, Ariza J, Dee N, Reding M, Ronellenfitch K, Mufti S, Sunkin SM, Smith KA, Esposito L, Waters J, Thyagarajan B, Yao S, Lein ES, Zeng H, Levi BP, Ngai J, Ting JT, Tasic B. Cell. 2025 May 16:S0092-8674(25)00513-6. doi: 10.1016/j.cell.2025.05.002. PubMed 40403729.
Backbone
  Vector backbone: pAAV2
  Vector type: AAV
Growth in bacteria
  Bacterial resistance: Ampicillin, 100 μg/mL
  Growth temperature: 37°C
  Growth strain: NEB Stable
  Copy number: High Copy
Gene/Insert
  Gene/Insert name: SYFP2
  Species: Synthetic
  Promoter: minBG
  Cloning method: Gibson Cloning
Terms and licenses: Academic/Nonprofit Terms; Industry Terms: Not Available to Industry
Depositor comments: 5' Cloning Site: SgrAI (destroyed), 3' Cloning Site: SgrAI (destroyed). Please visit https://doi.org/10.1101/2024.06.10.597244 for bioRxiv preprint.
How to cite: AiP1438 - pAAV-AiE2167m-minBG-SYFP2-WPRE-BGHpA was a gift from Allen Institute for Brain Science & Bosiljka Tasic (Addgene plasmid # 214499 ; http://n2t.net/addgene:214499 ; RRID:Addgene_214499)
