[The description below was written by a language model from this plasmid's Addgene catalogue record and pLannotate feature annotations shown in this document.]
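Description:
AiP1438 - pAAV-AiE2167m-minBG-SYFP2-WPRE-BGHpA is an AAV transfer plasmid built on a pAAV2 backbone, intended for packaging a recombinant adeno-associated virus genome that reports the activity of a candidate brain enhancer. In bacteria it is maintained by a high-copy ColE1/pUC-type origin and selected with ampicillin through the β-lactamase gene and its native promoter. An f1 phage origin and short remnants of the pBR322 bom and rop regions are also present in the backbone. The sequenced record is about 5.1 kb.

The payload lies between AAV2 inverted terminal repeats, which provide the signals for replication and packaging of the intervening DNA into capsids. The right ITR is annotated in full, whereas the left one is detected only as two short fragments, something often seen with these structured repeats in sequencing-based annotation. Downstream of the left ITR is an unannotated stretch of roughly a kilobase that, judging from the construct name, should hold the AiE2167m enhancer and the minimal beta-globin promoter (minBG), though the feature table does not mark either. The minimal promoter is expected to give little expression by itself, so transcription depends on the enhancer. It drives SYFP2, a rapidly maturing monomeric yellow fluorescent protein, followed by a WPRE (annotated as two fragments, suggesting a shortened or variant form) to boost transcript stability and expression, and a bovine growth hormone polyadenylation signal.

According to the record, AiE2167m was designed to drive AAV-mediated transgene expression in specific populations of brain cells. The particular cell population is not stated. The plasmid belongs to a collection of enhancer AAVs for genetic access to cortical cell types, with SYFP2 fluorescence labelling the targeted cells.
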