Features (pLannotate 1.2.2; 14 found; start..end, strand, type, name):
    348..397     -  misc_feature   bom (fragment): basis of mobility region from pBR322
    499..534     -  CDS            rop (fragment): Rop protein, which maintains plasmids at low copy number; rop
    629..733     +  promoter       AmpR promoter: bla
    734..1594    +  CDS            AmpR: β-lactamase; bla; confers resistance to ampicillin, carbenicillin, and related antibiotics
   1765..2353    +  rep_origin     ori: high-copy-number ColE1/pMB1/pBR322/pUC origin of replication
   2426..2453    +  repeat_region  AAV2 ITR (fragment): inverted terminal repeat of adeno-associated virus serotype 2 inverted
   2482..2509    +  repeat_region  AAV2 ITR (fragment): inverted terminal repeat of adeno-associated virus serotype 2 inverted
   3581..4297    +  CDS            SYFP2: SYFP2 is a basic (constitutively fluorescent) yellow fluorescent protein published in 2006, derived from Aequorea victoria. It is reported to be a very rapidly-maturing monomer with moderate acid sensitivity.
   4337..4494    +  misc_feature   WPRE (fragment): woodchuck hepatitis virus posttranscriptional regulatory element
   4500..4580    +  misc_feature   WPRE (fragment): woodchuck hepatitis virus posttranscriptional regulatory element
   4597..4708    +  polyA_signal   bGH poly(A) signal: bovine growth hormone polyadenylation signal
   4826..4966    +  repeat_region  AAV2 ITR: inverted terminal repeat of adeno-associated virus serotype 2 inverted
   4971..5022    -  misc_feature   bom (fragment): basis of mobility region from pBR322
   5041..347     +  rep_origin     f1 ori (across the origin) (sequence partly withheld): f1 bacteriophage origin of replication; arrow indicates direction of (+) strand synthesis
>Addgene plasmid #214499 | AiP1438 - pAAV-AiE2167m-minBG-SYFP2-WPRE-BGHpA | addgene full sequence | sequence record 432540 | Addgene NGS Result
CTTTCTCGCCACGTTC
[141 nt withheld, positions 17-157]
CCTTTGACGTTGGAGTCCACGTTCTTT
[37 nt withheld, positions 185-221]
ACTCTATCTCGGGCTATTCTTTTGATTTATAAGGGATTTTGCCGATTTCGGTCTATTGGTTAAAAAATGA
GCTGATTTAACAAAAATTTAACGCGAATTTTAACAAAATATTAACGTTTACAATTTTATGGTGCACTCTC
AGTACAATCTGCTCTGATGCCGCATAGTTAAGCCAGCCCCGACACCCGCCAACACCCGCTGACGCGCCCT
GACGGGCTTGTCTGCTCCCGGCATCCGCTTACAGACAAGCTGTGACCGTCTCCGGGAGCTGCATGTGTCA
GAGGTTTTCACCGTCATCACCGAAACGCGCGAGACGAAAGGGCCTCGTGATACGCCTATTTTTATAGGTT
AATGTCATGATAATAATGGTTTCTTAGACGTCAGGTGGCACTTTTCGGGGAAATGTGCGCGGAACCCCTA
TTTGTTTATTTTTCTAAATACATTCAAATATGTATCCGCTCATGAGACAATAACCCTGATAAATGCTTCA
ATAATATTGAAAAAGGAAGAGTATGAGTATTCAACATTTCCGTGTCGCCCTTATTCCCTTTTTTGCGGCA
TTTTGCCTTCCTGTTTTTGCTCACCCAGAAACGCTGGTGAAAGTAAAAGATGCTGAAGATCAGTTGGGTG
CACGAGTGGGTTACATCGAACTGGATCTCAACAGCGGTAAGATCCTTGAGAGTTTTCGCCCCGAAGAACG
TTTTCCAATGATGAGCACTTTTAAAGTTCTGCTATGTGGCGCGGTATTATCCCGTATTGACGCCGGGCAA
GAGCAACTCGGTCGCCGCATACACTATTCTCAGAATGACTTGGTTGAGTACTCACCAGTCACAGAAAAGC
ATCTTACGGATGGCATGACAGTAAGAGAATTATGCAGTGCTGCCATAACCATGAGTGATAACACTGCGGC
CAACTTACTTCTGACAACGATCGGAGGACCGAAGGAGCTAACCGCTTTTTTGCACAACATGGGGGATCAT
GTAACTCGCCTTGATCGTTGGGAACCGGAGCTGAATGAAGCCATACCAAACGACGAGCGTGACACCACGA
TGCCTGTAGCAATGGCAACAACGTTGCGCAAACTATTAACTGGCGAACTACTTACTCTAGCTTCCCGGCA
ACAATTAATAGACTGGATGGAGGCGGATAAAGTTGCAGGACCACTTCTGCGCTCGGCCCTTCCGGCTGGC
TGGTTTATTGCTGATAAATCTGGAGCCGGTGAGCGTGGGTCTCGCGGTATCATTGCAGCACTGGGGCCAG
ATGGTAAGCCCTCCCGTATCGTAGTTATCTACACGACGGGGAGTCAGGCAACTATGGATGAACGAAATAG
ACAGATCGCTGAGATAGGTGCCTCACTGATTAAGCATTGGTAACTGTCAGACCAAGTTTACTCATATATA
CTTTAGATTGATTTAAAACTTCATTTTTAATTTAAAAGGATCTAGGTGAAGATCCTTTTTGATAATCTCA
TGACCAAAATCCCTTAACGTGAGTTTTCGTTCCACTGAGCGTCAGACCCCGTAGAAAAGATCAAAGGATC
TTCTTGAGATCCTTTTTTTCTGCGCGTAATCTGCTGCTTGCAAACAAAAAAACCACCGCTACCAGCGGTG
GTTTGTTTGCCGGATCAAGAGCTACCAACTCTTTTTCCGAAGGTAACTGGCTTCAGCAGAGCGCAGATAC
CAAATACTGTTCTTCTAGTGTAGCCGTAGTTAGGCCACCACTTCAAGAACTCTGTAGCACCGCCTACATA
CCTCGCTCTGCTAATCCTGTTACCAGTGGCTGCTGCCAGTGGCGATAAGTCGTGTCTTACCGGGTTGGAC
TCAAGACGATAGTTACCGGATAAGGCGCAGCGGTCGGGCTGAACGGGGGGTTCGTGCACACAGCCCAGCT
TGGAGCGAACGACCTACACCGAACTGAGATACCTACAGCGTGAGCTATGAGAAAGCGCCACGCTTCCCGA
AGGGAGAAAGGCGGACAGGTATCCGGTAAGCGGCAGGGTCGGAACAGGAGAGCGCACGAGGGAGCTTCCA
GGGGGAAACGCCTGGTATCTTTATAGTCCTGTCGGGTTTCGCCACCTCTGACTTGAGCGTCGATTTTTGT
GATGCTCGTCAGGGGGGCGGAGCCTATGGAAAAACGCCAGCAACGCGGCCTTTTTACGGTTCCTGGCCTT
TTGCTGGCCTTTTGCTCACATGTCCTGCAGGCAGCTGCGCGCTCGCTCGCTCACTGAGGCCGCCCGGGCG
TCGGGCGACCTTTGGTCGCCCGGCCTCAGTGAGCGAGCGAGCGCGCAGAGAGGGAGTGGCCAACTCCATC
ACTAGGGGTTCCTGCGGCCGCACGCGTTGTAAGAGTAATAATCGCCGGCGAGTAACTGTGCAAGGGTGAA
AAAAAGTCCTAGAGTGAGCACAGGGCTGGCATGCAGGGTCTGATGCTAGAGTGCATCTCCTAGGCTCTTA
GCCTCTTTTTGCTCAGTCTAGCTTTCTTTACACTCTACTGGAGCTCAAAGTTTATCTTTTAATGATAAAG
TAAAAATGCTGTAGCCATATCTGTTGGAGCCAGTTGTGAGGCAGGGAATGTAGTCCCTGGTTTTTCTTTG
TTTTTTGTTTTTGTTTGTTTGTTTGTTTGTTTGTTTTGTTTTGAGACAGGGTTTCTCTGTGTAGCTCTAG
GTGTCCTGGAACTTGCTCTATAGTCCTAGGCTGGCTTCTTACTCAGAGATCTCCCTTCTCTGCCTCCCAA
GTGCTGTGATCAAAGGCATGCCCCACCACTGCACAGTTCCAGTCTCTGATTTAATGTGTAGACATGTATT
GCTCTGTGTTTAGAATTAAGCAACTTAGACCCAAAGAAAGCAGGATGAGTTTTAAAGGGGCTGTCATCAT
TCTGACTCACAGGTGATGTGGCAGTCGAACAAGACAGCATCTGCCCTTTCTAAGACAGGACCAGGGAAAT
CAGAACCTTTGCCTGATGACTGCTTAGTGTGAAGCAGCTAGACACAGCCTTGATTTGTTTAATGCATCTT
TCTCTGCCATCTCATTAGTGACACGAGCTGCTAATTATGTATCCAGAAGGGCTAATTTCCCCTGTTCCTC
TGTCACTTTTTGAGAGGATTCAGGCCTGGGTGTAGAAGCAGGAGAATGGTCATTAAGTCCATGATGCTTC
AGGGATGTGGTTACACACTTACAAATGGCAAGTCAAAAGGATAATCCTTAAGAGCCTTGATTTCGAGAGC
TTTAGTTGAGTGTACTGCACTTGACAACTGAGCGCCGGCGGAGCTCGGGCTGGGCATAAAAGTCAGGGCA
GAGCCATCTATTGCTTACATTTGCTTCTGGGATCCAGATCTTTCGAAGCTAGCGCTACCGGTCGCCACCA
TGGTGAGCAAGGGCGAGGAGCTGTTCACCGGGGTGGTGCCCATCCTGGTCGAGCTGGACGGCGACGTAAA
CGGCCACAAGTTCAGCGTGTCCGGCGAGGGCGAGGGCGATGCCACCTACGGCAAGCTGACCCTGAAGCTG
ATCTGCACCACCGGCAAGCTGCCCGTGCCCTGGCCCACCCTCGTGACCACCCTGGGCTACGGCGTGCAGT
GCTTCGCCCGCTACCCCGACCACATGAAGCAGCACGACTTCTTCAAGTCCGCCATGCCCGAAGGCTACGT
CCAGGAGCGCACCATCTTCTTCAAGGACGACGGCAACTACAAGACCCGCGCCGAGGTGAAGTTCGAGGGC
GACACCCTGGTGAACCGCATCGAGCTGAAGGGCATCGACTTCAAGGAGGACGGCAACATCCTGGGGCACA
AGCTGGAGTACAACTACAACAGCCACAACGTCTATATCACCGCCGACAAGCAGAAGAACGGCATCAAGGC
CAACTTCAAGATCCGCCACAACATCGAGGACGGCGGCGTGCAGCTCGCCGACCACTACCAGCAGAACACC
CCCATCGGCGACGGCCCCGTGCTGCTGCCCGACAACCACTACCTGAGCTACCAGTCCAAGCTGAGCAAAG
ACCCCAACGAGAAGCGCGATCACATGGTCCTGCTGGAGTTCGTGACCGCCGCCGGGATCACTCTCGGCAT
GGACGAGCTGTACAAGTAAGTCGACGGCGCGCCGCGGCCGCGAATTCGATATCATAATCAACCTCTGGAT
TACAAAATTTGTGAAAGATTGACTGGTATTCTTAACTATGTTGCTCCTTTTACGCTATGTGGATACGCTG
CTTTAATGCCTTTGTATCATGCTATTGCTTCCCGTATGGCTTTCATTTTCTCCTCCTTGTATAAATCCTG
GTTAGTTCTTGCCACGGCGGAACTCATCGCCGCCTGCCTTGCCCGCTGCTGGACAGGGGCTCGGCTGTTG
GGCACTGACAATTCCGTGGCTCGAGAGATCTTCGACTGTGCCTTCTAGTTGCCAGCCATCTGTTGTTTGC
CCCTCCCCCGTGCCTTCCTTGACCCTGGAAGGTGCCACTCCCACTGTCCTTTCCTAATAAAATGAGGAAA
TTGCATCGCATTGTCTGAGTAGGTGTCATTCTATTCTGGGGGGTGGGGTGGGGCAGGACAGCAAGGGGGA
GGATTGGGAAGACAATAGCAGGCATGAGATCTCACGTGCGGACCGAGCGGCCGCAGGAACCCCTAGTGAT
GGAGTTGGCCACTCCCTCTCTGCGCGCTCGCTCGCTCACTGAGGCCGGGCGACCAAAGGTCGCCCGACGC
CCGGGCTTTGCCCGGGCGGCCTCAGTGAGCGAGCGAGCGCGCAGCTGCCTGCAGGGGCGCCTGATGCGGT
ATTTTCTCCTTACGCATCTGTGCGGTATTTCACACCGCATA
[95 nt withheld, positions 5023-5117]
TTAGCGCCCGCTCCTTTCGCTTTCTTCCCTTC
